>Addgene plasmid #29193 | pEMS1394 | addgene partial sequence | sequence record 39567 | EGFP-N 5'-CGTCGCCGTCCAGCTCGACCAG-3'
TGGTGGCGGAAGTTCCTATACCTTTTGAAGAATAGGAACTTCGGCGCGCCACGCGTGGCCGGCCGGAGTC
CGCGGCTCTGTCCGGCGCCTCCGGGGCTGGAAGTCCGGGCAGGAGTGGGCGCGTCTCAGGCGGGGACCGA
TGAACGGGAGCCCAGGGGAGGGCGCGTGGCGAAGACCAGCGGGCGCGCCGTCCAGTCGGGAAGCGCCAGA
CCCAGACGCGCCGCCCCGGGCTCCGGGCTCCGGGCTCCGCTCTCCTCCGGACTCCCAGCTTCCGGCTCCT
AGCTCCAGAACCCGTGGTTCCTCGGGCTGTCTCCCGGCTCGGCGCTTGCCACGGGTTCCAGGTGCCTCCG
ATCTCCAAACCGCGCGGTTCCCCAGGCCCCCGAGGACAGCGCCCAGCCCGGCTCGGGCTGCGCGGGGCGA
GCTTGTGGCGCCGGGAGGAGCGCACGCACTGCTGCCCGGGCGCGCTCCCCTCCCTCGCTCAGAATCTCCT
CCCTCGCGCTCTCCGCGCACCCCAGCCCCGCACACCTCCCGCCGCGCCCGCGCCCTCCCGGCTCTGCGCG
TCTCCACGGAG
