>Addgene plasmid #29193 | pEMS1394 | addgene partial sequence | sequence record 39694 | pEMS1307-fwd 5'-ccgcacgtctaagaaaccat-3'
GAATTCGAGCTCCTANGCCGGCCTGGCGAGGGTTAACCGCTGCACCTGTTGCAGAGCTCTGGGGACACAG
CTTGGACNCAGCATGAGGACGGCCAGNATCCTCGCCAGTCCAGGGCCACACAGTGGTCTCTTTCTGTGCT
GAGCTGGAGGCTCGAGGCCGCNGATGGACCCTGAAGCTGCGCAGGCTGTGAGGGCGCCCCGGTGCTTCCT
CTCAGTGTCAGCTCTNTGGGGAACAC
