[The description below was written by a language model from this plasmid's Addgene catalogue record.]
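Description:
pEMS1394 is a Pleiades Promoter Project construct built on the large pEMS1306 backbone (about 16.5 kb without insert). It is a high-copy plasmid propagated in E. coli under ampicillin selection. The record gives no feature table, so the origin of replication, any mammalian selection markers and any genomic targeting or homology sequences in the backbone are not stated here.

The insert is Ple144, a roughly 3.6 kb human MiniPromoter derived from regulatory sequence of the NTSR1 (neurotensin receptor 1) gene, cloned into a single FseI site; whether the flanking FseI sites survived cloning is not recorded. Although the catalogue lists EGFP-NLS as a C-terminal "tag" on the backbone, the insert is a promoter element rather than a coding sequence. The arrangement is therefore best read as Ple144 placed upstream of a backbone-encoded EGFP reporter with a nuclear localization signal. The NLS concentrates fluorescence in the nuclei of expressing cells, which makes individual positive cells easier to identify and count in tissue.

The construct belongs to a toolbox of compact human promoters designed to drive selective, region- or cell-type-restricted expression in the brain, and it was made to test whether the NTSR1-derived element could reproduce such a pattern. The recorded outcome is negative: EGFP reporter expression from this MiniPromoter was not detected in the brain, and it was not tested in the eye. It therefore serves mainly as a documented reference for the Ple144 design, or as a starting point for redesigning NTSR1 regulatory elements, rather than as a validated expression tool.
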