Addgene plasmid #29193: pEMS1394
Purpose: Expression of the eGFP reporter gene was not detected in the brain using eGFP. Untested in the eye.
Depositing lab: Elizabeth Simpson. Depositing organization: University of British Columbia. Publication: A regulatory toolbox of MiniPromoters to drive selective expression in the brain. Portales-Casamar E, Swanson DJ, Liu L, de Leeuw CN, Banks KG, Ho Sui SJ, Fulton DL, Ali J, Amirabbasi M, Arenillas DJ, Babyak N, Black SF, Bonaguro RJ, Brauer E, Candido TR, Castellarin M, Chen J, Chen Y, Cheng JC, Chopra V, Docking TR, Dreolini L, D'Souza CA, Flynn EK, Glenn R, Hatakka K, Hearty TG, Imanian B, Jiang S, Khorasan-zadeh S, Komljenovic I, Laprise S, Liao NY, Lim JS, Lithwick S, Liu F, Liu J, Lu M, McConechy M, McLeod AJ, Milisavljevic M, Mis J, O'Connor K, Palma B, Palmquist DL, Schmouth JF, Swanson MI, Tam B, Ticoll A, Turner JL, Varhol R, Vermeulen J, Watkins RF, Wilson G, Wong BK, Wong SH, Wong TY, Yang GS, Ypsilanti AR, Jones SJ, Holt RA, Goldowitz D, Wasserman WW, Simpson EM. Proc Natl Acad Sci U S A. 2010 Sep 21. 107(38):16589-94. 10.1073/pnas.1009158107 PubMed 20807748.
Backbone
  Vector backbone: pEMS1306
  Backbone size w/o insert (bp): 16454
  Vector type: Pleiades Promoter Project [sic, Pleaides Plieades]
Growth in bacteria
  Bacterial resistance: Ampicillin, 100 μg/mL
  Growth temperature: 37°C
  Growth strain: DH5alpha
  Growth instructions: DH10B
  Copy number: High Copy
Gene/Insert
  Gene/Insert name: Ple144 (alt names: NTSR1; neurotensin receptor 1)
  Species: H. sapiens (human)
  Insert size (bp): 3592
  Entrez Gene: NTSR1 (a.k.a. NTR)
  Tag / fusion protein: EGFP-NLS (C terminal on backbone)
  Cloning method: Restriction Enzyme; 5′ cloning site FseI (unknown if destroyed); 3′ cloning site FseI (unknown if destroyed)
  Sequencing primers: 5′ Unknown
Terms and licenses: Academic/Nonprofit Terms; Industry Terms: Not Available to Industry
How to cite: pEMS1394 was a gift from Elizabeth Simpson (Addgene plasmid # 29193 ; http://n2t.net/addgene:29193 ; RRID:Addgene_29193)
